>Addgene plasmid #72028 | Sema4a-AP-His | depositor full sequence | sequence record 131214 | Full Sequence
GTCGAGGTCTCGACGGTATCGATTGACATTGATTATTGACTAGCTAGTTATTAATAGTAATCAATTACGG
GGTCATTAGTTCATAGCCCATATATGGAGTTCCGCGTTACATAACTTACGGTAAATGGCCCGCCTGGCTG
ACCGCCCAACGACCCCCGCCCATTGACGTCAATAATGACGTATGTTCCCATAGTAACGCCAATAGGGACT
TTCCATTGACGTCAATGGGTGGAGTATTTACGGTAAACTGCCCACTTGGCAGTACATCAAGTGTATCATA
TGCCAAGTCCGCCCCCTATTGACGTCAATGACGGTAAATGGCCCGCCTGGCATTATGCCCAGTACATGAC
CTTACGGGACTTTCCTACTTGGCAGTACATCTACGTATTAGTCATCGCTATTACCATGGTGATGCGGTTT
TGGCAGTACACCAATGGGCGTGGATAGCGGTTTGACTCACGGGGATTTCCAAGTCTCCACCCCATTGACG
TCAATGGGAGTTTGTTTTGGCACCAAAATCAACGGGACTTTCCAAAATGTCGTAATAACCCCGCCCCGTT
GACGCAAATGGGCGGTAGGCGTGTACGGTGGGAGGTCTATATAAGCAGAGCTCGTTTAGTGAACCGTCAG
ATCGCCTGGAGACGCCATCCACGCTGTTTTGACCTCCATAGAAGACACCGGGACCGATCCAGCCTCCGCG
GCCGGGAACGGTGCATTGGAACGCGGATTCCCCGTGCCAAGAGTGACGTAAGTACCGCCTATAGACTCTA
TAGGCACACCCCTTTGGCTCTTATGCATGCTATACTGTTTTTGGCTTGGGGCCTATACACCCCCGCTTCC
ATATGCTATAGGTGATGGTATAGCTTAGCCTATAGGTGTGGGTTATTGACCATTATTGACCACTCCCCTA
TTGGTGACGATACTTTCCATTACTAATCCATAACATGGCTCTTTGCCACAACTATCTCTATTGGCTATAT
GCCAATACTCTGTCCTTCAGAGACTGACACGGACTCTGTATTTTTACAGGATGGGGTCCCATTTATTATT
TACAAATTCACATATACAACAACGCCGTCCCCCGTGCCCGCAGTTTTTATTAAACATAGCGTGGGATCTC
CACGCGAATCTCGGGTACGTGTTCCGGACATGGGCTCTTCTCCGGTAGCGGCGGAGCTTCCACATCCGAG
CCCTGGTCCCATGCCTCCAGCGGCTCATGGTCGCTCGGCAGCTCCTTGCTCCTAACAGTGGAGGCCAGAC
TTAGGCACAGCACAATGCCCACCACCACCAGTGTGCCGCACAAGGCCGTGGCGGTAGGGTATGTGTCTGA
AAATGAGCTCGGAGATTGGGCTCGCACCGCTGACGCAGATGGAAGACTTAAGGCAGCGGCAGAAGAAGAT
GCAGGCAGCTGAGTTGTTGTATTCTGATAAGAGTCAGAGGTAACTCCCGTTGCGGTGCTGTTAACGGTGG
AGGGCAGTGTAGTCTGAGCAGTACTCGTTGCTGCCGCGCGCGCCACCAGACATAATAGCTGACAGACTAA
CAGACTGTTCCTTTCCATGGGTCTTTTCTGCAGAAGCTTGAATTCTCGAGGATCCGCGGCCGCGCCACCA
TGGCCCTACCATCCCTGGGCCAGGACTCATGGAGTCTCCTGCGTGTTTTTTTCTTCCAACTCTTCCTGCT
GCCATCACTGCCACCTGCTTCTGGGACTGGTGGTCAGGGGCCCATGCCCAGAGTCAAATACCATGCTGGA
GACGGGCACAGGGCCCTCAGCTTCTTCCAACAAAAAGGCCTCCGAGACTTTGACACGCTGCTCCTGAGTG
ACGATGGCAACACTCTCTATGTGGGGGCTCGAGAGGCCGTCCTGGCCTTGAATATCCAGAACCCAGGAAT
CCCAAGGCTAAAGAACATGATACCCTGGCCAGCCAGTGAGAGAAAAAAGACCGAATGTGCCTTTAAGAAG
AAGAGCAATGAGACACAGTGTTTCAACTTCATTCGAGTCCTGGTCTCTTACAATGCTACTCACCTCTATG
CCTGTGGGACCTTTGCCTTCAGCCCTGCCTGTACCTTCATTGAACTCCAAGATTCCCTCCTGTTGCCCAT
CTTGATAGACAAGGTCATGGACGGGAAGGGCCAAAGCCCCTTTGACCCTGTTCACAAGCACACAGCTGTC
TTGGTCGATGGGATGCTTTATTCCGGCACCATGAACAACTTCCTGGGCAGCGAGCCCATCCTGATGCGGA
CACTGGGATCCCAGCCTGTTCTCAAGACTGACATCTTCTTACGCTGGCTGCACGCGGATGCCTCCTTCGT
GGCAGCCATTCCATCCACCCAGGTCGTCTATTTCTTCTTTGAGGAGACAGCCAGCGAGTTTGACTTCTTT
GAAGAGCTGTATATATCCAGGGTGGCTCAAGTCTGCAAGAACGACGTGGGCGGTGAAAAGCTGCTGCAGA
AGAAGTGGACCACCTTCCTCAAAGCCCAGTTGCTCTGCGCTCAGCCAGGGCAGCTGCCATTCAACATCAT
CCGCCACGCGGTCCTGCTGCCCGCCGATTCTCCCTCTGTTTCCCGCATCTACGCAGTCTTTACCTCCCAG
TGGCAGGTTGGCGGGACCAGGAGCTCAGCAGTCTGTGCCTTCTCTCTCACGGACATTGAGCGAGTCTTTA
AAGGGAAGTACAAGGAGCTGAACAAGGAGACCTCCCGCTGGACCACTTACCGGGGCTCAGAGGTCAGCCC
GAGGCCAGGCAGTTGCTCCATGGGCCCCTCCTCTGACAAAGCCTTGACCTTCATGAAGGACCATTTTCTG
ATGGATGAGCACGTGGTAGGAACACCCCTGCTGGTGAAGTCTGGTGTGGAGTACACACGGCTTGCTGTGG
AGTCAGCTCGGGGCCTTGATGGGAGCAGCCATGTGGTCATGTATCTGGGTACCTCCACGGGGTCCCTGCA
CAAGGCTGTGGTGCCTCAGGACAGCAGTGCTTATCTCGTGGAGGAGATTCAGCTGAGCCCTGACTCTGAG
CCTGTTCGAAACCTGCAGCTGGCCCCCGCCCAGGGTGCAGTGTTTGCAGGCTTCTCTGGAGGCATCTGGA
GAGTTCCCAGGGCCAATTGCAGTGTCTACGAGAGCTGTGTGGACTGTGTGCTTGCCAGGGACCCTCACTG
TGCCTGGGACCCTGAATCAAGACTCTGCAGCCTTCTGTCTGGCTCTACCAAGCCTTGGAAGCAGGACATG
GAACGCGGCAACCCGGAGTGGGTATGCACCCGTGGCCCCATGGCCAGGAGCCCCCGGCGTCAGAGCCCCC
CTCAACTAATTAAAGAAGTCCTGACAGTCCCCAACTCCATCCTGGAGCTGCCCTGCCCCCACCTGTCAGC
ACTGGCCTCTTACCACTGGAGTCATGGCCGAGCCAAAATCTCAGAAGCCTCTGCTACCGTCTACAATGGC
TCCCTCTTGCTGCTGCCGCAGGATGGTGTCGGGGGCCTCTACCAGTGTGTGGCGACTGAGAACGGCTACT
CATACCCTGTGGTCTCCTATTGGGTAGACAGCCAGGACCAGCCCCTGGCGCTGGACCCTGAGCTGGCGGG
CGTTCCCCGTGAGCGTGTGCAGGTCCCGCTGACCAGGGTCGGAGGCGGAGCTTCCATGGCTGCCCAGCGG
TCCTACGGCGCGCCTGGATCTTCCGGAATCATCCCAGTTGAGGAGGAGAACCCGGACTTCTGGAACCGCG
AGGCAGCCGAGGCCCTGGGTGCCGCCAAGAAGCTGCAGCCTGCACAGACAGCCGCCAAGAACCTCATCAT
CTTCCTGGGCGATGGGATGGGGGTGTCTACGGTGACAGCTGCCAGGATCCTAAAAGGGCAGAAGAAGGAC
AAACTGGGGCCTGAGATACCCCTGGCCATGGACCGCTTCCCATATGTGGCTCTGTCCAAGACATACAATG
TAGACAAACATGTGCCAGACAGTGGAGCCACAGCCACGGCCTACCTGTGCGGGGTCAAGGGCAACTTCCA
GACCATTGGCTTGAGTGCAGCCGCCCGCTTTAACCAGTGCAACACGACACGCGGCAACGAGGTCATCTCC
GTGATGAATCGGGCCAAGAAAGCAGGGAAGTCAGTGGGAGTGGTAACCACCACACGAGTGCAGCACGCCT
CGCCAGCCGGCACCTACGCCCACACGGTGAACCGCAACTGGTACTCGGACGCCGACGTGCCTGCCTCGGC
CCGCCAGGAGGGGTGCCAGGACATCGCTACGCAGCTCATCTCCAACATGGACATTGACGTGATCCTAGGT
GGGGGCCGAAAGTACATGTTTCGCATGGGAACCCCAGACCCTGAGTACCCAGATGACTACAGCCAAGGTG
GGACCAGGCTGGACGGGAAGAATCTGGTGCAGGAATGGCTGGCGAAGCGCCAGGGTGCCCGGTACGTGTG
GAACCGCACTGAGCTCATGCAGGCTTCCCTGGACCCGTCTGTGGCCCATCTCATGGGTCTCTTTGAGCCT
GGAGACATGAAATACGAGATCCACCGAGACTCCACACTGGACCCCTCCCTGATGGAGATGACAGAGGCTG
CCCTGCGCCTGCTGAGCAGGAACCCCCGCGGCTTCTTCCTCTTCGTGGAGGGTGGTCGCATCGACCATGG
TCATCATGAAAGCAGGGCTTACCGGGCACTGACTGAGACGATCATGTTCGACGACGCCATTGAGAGGGCG
GGCCAGCTCACCAGCGAGGAGGACACGCTGAGCCTCGTCACTGCCGACCACTCCCACGTCTTCTCCTTCG
GAGGCTACCCCCTGCGAGGGAGCTCCATCTTCGGGCTGGCCCCTGGCAAGGCCCGGGACAGGAAGGCCTA
CACGGTCCTCCTATACGGAAACGGTCCAGGCTATGTGCTCAAGGACGGCGCCCGGCCGGATGTTACCGAG
AGCGAGAGCGGGAGCCCCGAGTATCGGCAGCAGTCAGCAGTGCCCCTGGACGAAGAGACCCACGCAGGCG
AGGACGTGGCGGTGTTCGCGCGCGGCCCGCAGGCGCACCTGGTTCACGGCGTGCAGGAGCAGACCTTCAT
AGCGCACGTCATGGCCTTCGCCGCCTGCCTGGAGCCCTACACCGCCTGCGACCTGGCGCCCCCCGCCGGC
ACCACCGACGCCGCGCACCCGGGTCATCATCACCATCACCATTAATCTAGAGATCTTATTAAAGCAGAAC
TTGTTTATTGCAGCTTATAATGGTTACAAATAAAGCAATAGCATCACAAATTTCACAAATAAAGCATTTT
TTTCACTGCATTCTAGTTGTGGTTTGTCCAAACTCATCAATGTATCTTATCATGTCTGGTCGACTCTAGC
TAGACTCTTCCGCTTCCTCGCTCACTGACTCGCTGCGCTCGGTCGTTCGGCTGCGGCGAGCGGTATCAGC
TCACTCAAAGGCGGTAATACGGTTATCCACAGAATCAGGGGATAACGCAGGAAAGAACATGTGAGCAAAA
GGCCAGCAAAAGGCCAGGAACCGTAAAAAGGCCGCGTTGCTGGCGTTTTTCCATAGGCTCCGCCCCCCTG
ACGAGCATCACAAAAATCGACGCTCAAGTCAGAGGTGGCGAAACCCGACAGGACTATAAAGATACCAGGC
GTTTCCCCCTGGAAGCTCCCTCGTGCGCTCTCCTGTTCCGACCCTGCCGCTTACCGGATACCTGTCCGCC
TTTCTCCCTTCGGGAAGCGTGGCGCTTTCTCATAGCTCACGCTGTAGGTATCTCAGTTCGGTGTAGGTCG
TTCGCTCCAAGCTGGGCTGTGTGCACGAACCCCCCGTTCAGCCCGACCGCTGCGCCTTATCCGGTAACTA
TCGTCTTGAGTCCAACCCGGTAAGACACGACTTATCGCCACTGGCAGCAGCCACTGGTAACAGGATTAGC
AGAGCGAGGTATGTAGGCGGTGCTACAGAGTTCTTGAAGTGGTGGCCTAACTACGGCTACACTAGAAGAA
CAGTATTTGGTATCTGCGCTCTGCTGAAGCCAGTTACCTTCGGAAAAAGAGTTGGTAGCTCTTGATCCGG
CAAACAAACCACCGCTGGTAGCGGTGGTTTTTTTGTTTGCAAGCAGCAGATTACGCGCAGAAAAAAAGGA
TCTCAAGAAGATCCTTTGATCTTTTCTACGGGGTCTGACGCTCAGTGGAACGAAAACTCACGTTAAGGGA
TTTTGGTCATGAGATTATCAAAAAGGATCTTCACCTAGATCCTTTTAAATTAAAAATGAAGTTTTAAATC
AATCTAAAGTATATATGAGTAAACTTGGTCTGACAGTTACCAATGCTTAATCAGTGAGGCACCTATCTCA
GCGATCTGTCTATTTCGTTCATCCATAGTTGCCTGACTCCCCGTCGTGTAGATAACTACGATACGGGAGG
GCTTACCATCTGGCCCCAGTGCTGCAATGATACCGCGAGACCCACGCTCACCGGCTCCAGATTTATCAGC
AATAAACCAGCCAGCCGGAAGGGCCGAGCGCAGAAGTGGTCCTGCAACTTTATCCGCCTCCATCCAGTCT
ATTAATTGTTGCCGGGAAGCTAGAGTAAGTAGTTCGCCAGTTAATAGTTTGCGCAACGTTGTTGCCATTG
CTACAGGCATCGTGGTGTCACGCTCGTCGTTTGGTATGGCTTCATTCAGCTCCGGTTCCCAACGATCAAG
GCGAGTTACATGATCCCCCATGTTGTGCAAAAAAGCGGTTAGCTCCTTCGGTCCTCCGATCGTTGTCAGA
AGTAAGTTGGCCGCAGTGTTATCACTCATGGTTATGGCAGCACTGCATAATTCTCTTACTGTCATGCCAT
CCGTAAGATGCTTTTCTGTGACTGGTGAGTACTCAACCAAGTCATTCTGAGAATAGTGTATGCGGCGACC
GAGTTGCTCTTGCCCGGCGTCAATACGGGATAATACCGCGCCACATAGCAGAACTTTAAAAGTGCTCATC
ATTGGAAAACGTTCTTCGGGGCGAAAACTCTCAAGGATCTTACCGCTGTTGAGATCCAGTTCGATGTAAC
CCACTCGTGCACCCAACTGATCTTCAGCATCTTTTACTTTCACCAGCGTTTCTGGGTGAGCAAAAACAGG
AAGGCAAAATGCCGCAAAAAAGGGAATAAGGGCGACACGGAAATGTTGAATACTCATACTCTTCCTTTTT
CAATATTATTGAAGCATTTATCAGGGTTATTGTCTCATGAGCGGATACATATTTGAATGTATTTAGAAAA
ATAAACAAATAGGGGTTCCGCGCACATTTCCCCGAAAAGTGCCACCTGACGTCTAAGAAACCATTATTAT
CATGACATTAACCTATAAAAATAGGCGTATCACGAGGCCCTTTCGTCTCGCGCGTTTCGGTGATGACGGT
GAAAACCTCTGACACATGCAGCTCCCGGAGGAATGTGTGTCAGTTAGGGTGTGGAAAGTCCCCAGGCTCC
CCAGGCAGGCAGAAGTATGCAAAGCATGCATCTCAATTAGTCAGCAACCAGGTGTGGAAAGTCCCCAGGC
TCCCCAGCAGGCAGAAGTATGCAAAGCATGCATCTCAATTAGTCAGCAACCATAGTCCCGCCCCTAACTC
CGCCCATCCCGCCCCTAACTCCGCCCAGTTCCGCCCATTCTCCGCCCCATGGCTGACTAATTTTTTTTAT
TTATGCAGAGGCCGAGGCCGCCTCTGCCTCTGAGCTATTCCAGAAGTAGTGAGGAGGCTTTTTTGGAGGC
CTAGGCTTTTGCAAAAAGCTCCCGGGAGCTTGTATATCCATTTTCGTCCCGGAGACGGTCACAGCTTGTC
TGTAAGCGGATGCCGGGAGCAGACAAGCCCGTCAGGGCGCGTCAGCGGGTGTTGGCGGGTGTCGGGGCTG
GCTTAACTATGCGGCATCAGAGCAGATTGTACTGAGAGTGCACCATATGCGGTGTGAAATACCGCACAGA
TGCGTAAGGAGAAAATACCGCATCAGGAAATTGTAAGCGTTAATATTTTGTTAAAATTCGCGTTAAATTT
TTGTTAAATCAGCTCATTTTTTAACCAATAGGCCGAAATCGGCAAAATCCCTTATAAATCAAAAGAATAG
ACCGAGATAGGGT
[37 nt withheld, positions 8064-8100]
AAAGAACGTGGACTCCAACGTCAAAGG
[49 nt withheld, positions 8128-8176]
T
[91 nt withheld, positions 8178-8268]
G
[124 nt withheld, positions 8270-8393]
CCATTCGCCATTCAGGCTGCGCAACTGTTGGGAAGGGCGATCGGTGCGGGCCTCTTCGCTATTACGCCAG
CTGGCGAAAGGGGGATGTGCTGCAAGGCGATTAAGTTGGGTAACGCCAGGGTTTTCCCAGTCACGACGTT
GTAAAACGACGGCCAGTGAATT
Features (pLannotate 1.2.2; 14 found; start..end, strand, type, name):
     25..408     +  enhancer       CMV enhancer: human cytomegalovirus immediate early enhancer
    410..609     +  promoter       CMV promoter: human cytomegalovirus (CMV) immediate early promoter
    748..1573    +  intron         CMV intron A: human cytomegalovirus intron A (Chapman et al., 1991)
   1610..3646    +  CDS            Sema4a (fragment): SEM4A_MOUSE - Also known as Semab, SemB. Experimental evidence at protein level: Swiss-Prot protein existence level 1. Cell surface receptor for PLXNB1, PLXNB2, PLXNB3 and PLXND1 that plays an important role in cell-cell signaling (PubMed:20043131, PubMed:17318185). Regulates glutamatergic and GABAergic synapse development (PubMed:29981480). Promotes the development of inhibitory synapses in a PLXNB1-dependent manner and promotes the development of excitatory synapses in a PLXNB2-dependent manner (PubMed:29981480). Plays a role in priming antigen-specific T-cells, promotes differentiation of T
   3668..5119    +  CDS            SEAP: secreted alkaline phosphatase from human placenta The natural enzyme has a C-terminal transmembrane sequence that is replaced by a GPI anchor.
   5178..5299    +  polyA_signal   SV40 poly(A) signal: SV40 polyadenylation signal
   5508..6096    -  rep_origin     ori: high-copy-number ColE1/pMB1/pBR322/pUC origin of replication
   6267..7127    -  CDS            AmpR: β-lactamase; bla; confers resistance to ampicillin, carbenicillin, and related antibiotics
   7128..7232    -  promoter       AmpR promoter: bla
   7327..7362    +  CDS            rop (fragment): Rop protein, which maintains plasmids at low copy number; rop
   7385..7715    +  promoter       SV40 promoter: SV40 enhancer and early promoter
   7838..7937    +  misc_feature   bom (fragment): basis of mobility region from pBR322
   7965..8393    -  rep_origin     f1 ori (sequence partly withheld): f1 bacteriophage origin of replication; arrow indicates direction of (+) strand synthesis
   8397..8554    -  CDS            lacZα (fragment): LacZα fragment of β-galactosidase; lacZ fragment
