[The description below was written by a language model from this plasmid's Addgene catalogue record and pLannotate feature annotations shown in this document.]
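Description:
Sema4a-AP-His is a mammalian expression plasmid built on the pCMVi-SV40ori backbone that produces the extracellular region of mouse Semaphorin 4A (Sema4a) as a soluble fusion protein. The 2,037 bp ectodomain fragment was cloned between NotI and AscI sites, both retained, placing it in frame with a backbone-encoded C-terminal tag consisting of human placental alkaline phosphatase (annotated as SEAP) followed by a 6X histidine tag. The His tag is stated in the catalogue entry but is not separately annotated in the feature table. Transcription is driven by the human cytomegalovirus immediate early enhancer and promoter, followed by CMV intron A, an element commonly included to boost expression, and is terminated by an SV40 polyadenylation signal.

In bacteria the 8,555 nt plasmid is maintained at high copy through a ColE1/pUC-type origin and selected with ampicillin via the β-lactamase gene. The backbone also carries an SV40 enhancer/early promoter region, which contains the SV40 origin implied by the backbone name and can support episomal replication in cells expressing large T antigen. An f1 phage origin is present as well, along with remnant fragments of rop, bom and lacZα that appear to be carry-overs from earlier vectors.

Because the transmembrane and cytoplasmic portions of Sema4a are omitted, the fusion is expected to be secreted into the culture medium. There the alkaline phosphatase moiety provides an enzymatic readout, and the His tag allows capture or purification. The associated publication describes an extracellular biochemical interaction screen for cell-surface recognition proteins in the retina, consistent with use of this construct as an AP-tagged binding probe.
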