Addgene plasmid #72028: Sema4a-AP-His
Purpose: Expresses the extracellular region of the Sema4A protein, C-terminally fused to alkaline phosphatase + 6X histidine tag.
Depositing lab: Woj Wojtowicz. Depositing organization: University of California, Berkeley. Publication: An extracellular biochemical screen reveals that FLRTs and Unc5s mediate neuronal subtype recognition in the retina. Visser JJ, Cheng Y, Perry SC, Chastain AB, Parsa B, Masri SS, Ray TA, Kay JN, Wojtowicz WM. Elife. 2015 Dec 3;4. pii: e08149. doi: 10.7554/eLife.08149. PubMed 26633812.
Backbone
  Vector backbone: pCMVi-SV40ori
  Vector type: Mammalian Expression
Growth in bacteria
  Bacterial resistance: Ampicillin, 100 μg/mL
  Growth temperature: 37°C
  Growth strain: DH5alpha
  Copy number: High Copy
Gene/Insert
  Gene/Insert name: Sema4a (alt names: Semaphorin 4A; SemB; Semab; NCBI gene ID 20351; Reference sequence NM_001163489.1)
  Species: M. musculus (mouse)
  Insert size (bp): 2037
  Entrez Gene: Sema4a (a.k.a. AI132332, SemB, Semab)
  Promoter: CMV
  Tag / fusion protein: AP-His (C terminal on backbone)
  Cloning method: Restriction Enzyme; 5′ cloning site NotI (not destroyed); 3′ cloning site AscI (not destroyed)
  Sequencing primers: 5′ GTCAGAGGTAACTCCCGTTGC; 3′ GAGGTTCTTGGCGGCTGTC
Terms and licenses: Academic/Nonprofit Terms; Industry Terms: Not Available to Industry
How to cite: Sema4a-AP-His was a gift from Woj Wojtowicz (Addgene plasmid # 72028 ; http://n2t.net/addgene:72028 ; RRID:Addgene_72028)
