>Addgene plasmid #72028 | Sema4a-AP-His | addgene partial sequence | sequence record 137053 | pMRB101-F 5'-aagatgcaggcagctgagtt-3'
GGAGGGCAGTGTAGTCTGAGCAGTACTCGTTGCTGCCGCGCGCGCCACCAGACATAATAGCTGACAGACT
AACAGACTGTTCCTTTCCATGGGTCTTTTCTGCAGAAGCTTGAATTCTCGAGGATCCGCGGCCGCGCCAC
CATGGCCCTACCATCCCTGGGCCAGGACTCATGGAGTCTCCTGCGTGTTTTTTTCTTCCAACTCTTCCTG
CTGCCATCACTGCCACCTGCTTCTGGGACTGGTGGTCAGGGGCCCATGCCCAGAGTCAAATACCATGCTG
GAGACGGGCACAGGGCCCTCAGCTTCTTCCAACAAAAAGGCCTCCGAGACTTTGACACGCTGCTCCTGAG
TGACGATGGCAACACTCTCTATGTGGGGGCTCGAGAGGCCGTCCTGGCCTTGAATATCCAGAACCCAGGA
ATCCCAAGGCTAAAGAACATGATACCCTGGCCAGCCAGTGAGAGAAAAAAGACCGAATGTGCCTTTAAGA
AGAAGAGCAATGAGACACAGTGTTTCAACTTCATTCGAGTCCTGGTCTCTTACAATGCTACTCACCTCTA
TGCCTGTGGGACCTTTGCCTTCAGCCCTGCCTGTACCTTCATTGAACTCCAAGATTCCCTCCTGTTGCCC
ATCTTGATAGACAAGGTCATGGACGGGAAGGGCCAAAGCCCCTTTGACCCTGTTCACAAGCACACAGCTG
TCTTGGTCGATGGGATGCTTTATTCCGGCACCATGAACAACTTCCTGGG
