>Addgene plasmid #72028 | Sema4a-AP-His | addgene partial sequence | sequence record 137054 | SV40pA-R 5'-GAAATTTGTGATGCTATTGC-3'
TTCTGCTTTAATAAGATCTCTAGATTAATGGTGATGGTGATGATGACCCGGGTGCGCGGCGTCGGTGGTG
CCGGCGGGGGGCGCCAGGTCGCAGGCGGTGTAGGGCTCCAGGCAGGCGGCGAAGGCCATGACGTGCGCTA
TGAAGGTCTGCTCCTGCACGCCGTGAACCAGGTGCGCCTGCGGGCCGCGCGCGAACACCGCCACGTCCTC
GCCTGCGTGGGTCTCTTCGTCCAGGGGCACTGCTGACTGCTGCCGATACTCGGGGCTCCCGCTCTCGCTC
TCGGTAACATCCGGCCGGGCGCCGTCCTTGAGCACATAGCCTGGACCGTTTCCGTATAGGAGGACCGTGT
AGGCCTTCCTGTCCCGGGCCTTGCCAGGGGCCAGCCCGAAGATGGAGCTCCCTCGCAGGGGGTAGCCTCC
GAAGGAGAAGACGTGGGAGTGGTCGGCAGTGACGAGGCTCAGCGTGTCCTCCTCGCTGGTGAGCTGGCCC
GCCCTCTCAATGGCGTCGTCGAACATGATCGTCTCAGTCAGTGCCCGGTAAGCCCTGCTTTCATGATGAC
CATGGTCGATGCGACCACCCTCCACGAAGAGGAAGAAGCCGCGGGGGTTCCTGCTCAGCAGGCGCAGGGC
AGCCTCTGTCATCTCCATCAGGGAGGGGTCCAGTGTGGAGTCTCGGTGGATCTCGTATTTCATGTCTCCA
GGCTCAAAGAGACCCATGAGATGGGTCACAGACGGGTCCAGGGAAGCCTGCATGAGCTCAGTGCGGTTCC
ACACATACCGGGCACCCTGGCGCTT
